Addgene plasmid #137973: pFd030.R2.RFP
Purpose: Expresses Prochlorococcus marinus NATL2A Fd 1 fused to mRFP
Depositing lab: Jonathan Silberg. Depositing organization: Rice University. Publication: Prochlorococcus phage ferredoxin: Structural characterization and electron transfer to cyanobacterial sulfite reductases. Campbell IJ, Olmos JL Jr, Xu W, Kahanda D, Atkinson JT, Sparks ON, Miller MD, Phillips GN Jr, Bennett GN, Silberg JJ. J Biol Chem. 2020 May 19. pii: RA120.013501. doi: 10.1074/jbc.RA120.013501. PubMed 32434930.
Backbone
  Vector backbone: ColE1
  Total vector size (bp): 3911
  Vector type: Synthetic Biology
Growth in bacteria
  Bacterial resistance: Chloramphenicol, 25 μg/mL
  Growth temperature: 37°C
  Growth strain: DH5alpha
  Copy number: Low Copy
Gene/Insert
  Gene/Insert name: Prochlorococcus marinus NATL2A ferredoxin 1 fused to monomeric RFP (alt name: pmN2-Fd1-RFP)
  Insert size (bp): 1008
Terms and licenses: Academic/Nonprofit Terms; Industry Terms: Not Available to Industry
How to cite: pFd030.R2.RFP was a gift from Jonathan Silberg (Addgene plasmid # 137973 ; http://n2t.net/addgene:137973 ; RRID:Addgene_137973)
