[The description below was written by a language model from this plasmid's Addgene catalogue record and pLannotate feature annotations shown in this document.]
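Description:
pFd030.R2.RFP is a small (about 3.9 kb) bacterial expression plasmid classed as a synthetic biology vector. It is built on a ColE1-type origin of replication and selected with chloramphenicol through a cat gene driven by its native promoter and closed off by the lambda t0 terminator. The catalogue entry lists the plasmid as low copy, whereas the automated annotation labels the origin with its generic "high-copy ColE1/pMB1/pUC" family name, so the record does not settle the actual copy number. Two sequence records are available, the depositor's and a sequencing-derived one. They differ by a single nucleotide in length and show the same thirteen features in the same order, only numbered from different starting points.

The payload is a roughly 1 kb open reading frame encoding Prochlorococcus marinus NATL2A ferredoxin 1 joined at its C-terminal end, across a short linker region, to the monomeric red fluorescent protein mRFP1. The annotation software names the ferredoxin segment petF1 from Leptolyngbya boryana. This reflects a homology match to a related cyanobacterial ferredoxin rather than the stated source organism. The fusion is transcribed from the PLtetO-1 promoter, a lambda PL derivative carrying tet operator sites, and is terminated by tandem rrnB T1 and T7Te terminators. Downstream, a J23119-type constitutive promoter fragment drives TetR, followed by its own rrnB T1 terminator. The plasmid therefore supplies its own repressor, and expression of the fusion can be induced by adding a tetracycline-class inducer.

The RFP tag gives a fluorescence readout of ferredoxin levels in cells. This fits the associated study of electron transfer from Prochlorococcus and phage ferredoxins to cyanobacterial sulfite reductases, although the record does not describe the specific assay.
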