Features (pLannotate 1.2.2; 13 found; start..end, strand, type, name):
    194..288     -  terminator     lambda t0 terminator: transcription terminator from phage lambda
    312..968     -  CDS            cat: CAT_ECOLX - Experimental evidence at protein level: Swiss-Prot protein existence level 1. This enzyme is an effector of chloramphenicol resistance in bacteria. From Escherichia coli. This protein is used as a marker in many commonly used cloning vectors, such as pACYC184.
    969..1071    -  promoter       cat promoter: promoter of the E. coli cat gene encoding chloramphenicol acetyltransferase
   1176..1249    +  promoter       PLtetO-1 promoter: modified phage lambda PL promoter with tet operator sites (Lutz and Bujard, 1997)
   1275..1571    +  CDS            petF1: FER1_LEPBY - Experimental evidence at protein level: Swiss-Prot protein existence level 1. Principal electron carrier in NADP-photoreduction. From Leptolyngbya boryana (Plectonema boryanum).
   1608..2282    +  CDS            mRFP1: monomeric derivative of DsRed (Campbell et al., 2002)
   2312..2383    +  terminator     rrnB T1 terminator: transcription terminator T1 from the E. coli rrnB gene
   2399..2426    +  terminator     T7Te terminator: phage T7 early transcription terminator
   2433..2477    +  misc_feature   MCS (fragment): pUC18/19 multiple cloning site
   2484..2512    +  promoter       J23119 promoter (fragment): bacterial promoter (Registry of Standard Biological Parts BBa J23119)
   2547..3173    +  CDS            TetR: tetracycline repressor TetR; tetR; TetR binds to the tetracycline operator tetO to inhibit transcription. This inhibition can be relieved by adding tetracycline or doxycycline.
   3179..3265    +  terminator     rrnB T1 terminator: Escherichia coli rrnB; transcription terminator T1 from the E. coli rrnB gene
   3429..106     -  rep_origin     ori (across the origin): high-copy-number ColE1/pMB1/pBR322/pUC origin of replication
>Addgene plasmid #137973 | pFd030.R2.RFP | depositor full sequence | sequence record 266422 | pFd030.R2.RFP sequence 3911 bps
CGGAAAAAGAGTTGGTAGCTCTTGATCCGGCAAACAAACCACCGCTGGTAGCGGTGGTTTTTTTGTTTGC
AAGCAGCAGATTACGCGCAGAAAAAAAGGATCTCAAGAAGATCCTTTGATCTTTTCTACGGGGTCTGACG
CTCAGTGGAACGAAAACTCACGTTAAGGGATTTTGGTCATGACTAGTGCTTGGATTCTCACCAATAAAAA
ACGCCCGGCGGCAACCGAGCGTTCTGAACAAATCCAGATGGAGTTCTGAGGTCATTACTGGATCTATCAA
CAGGAGTCCAAGCGAGCTCGATATCAAATTACGCCCCGCCCTGCCACTCATCGCAGTACTGTTGTAATTC
ATTAAGCATTCTGCCGACATGGAAGCCATCACAGACGGCATGATGAACCTGAATCGCCAGCGGCATCAGC
ACCTTGTCGCCTTGCGTATAATATTTGCCCATGGTGAAAACGGGGGCGAAGAAGTTGTCCATATTGGCCA
CGTTTAAATCAAAACTGGTGAAACTCACCCAGGGATTGGCTGAGACGAAAAACATATTCTCAATAAACCC
TTTAGGGAAATAGGCCAGGTTTTCACCGTAACACGCCACATCTTGCGAATATATGTGTAGAAACTGCCGG
AAATCGTCGTGGTATTCACTCCAGAGCGATGAAAACGTTTCAGTTTGCTCATGGAAAACGGTGTAACAAG
GGTGAACACTATCCCATATCACCAGCTCACCGTCTTTCATTGCCATACGAAATTCCGGATGAGCATTCAT
CAGGCGGGCAAGAATGTGAATAAAGGCCGGATAAAACTTGTGCTTATTTTTCTTTACGGTCTTTAAAAAG
GCCGTAATATCCAGCTGAACGGTCTGGTTATAGGTACATTGAGCAACTGACTGAAATGCCTCAAAATGTT
CTTTACGATGCCATTGGGATATATCAACGGTGGTATATCCAGTGATTTTTTTCTCCATTTTAGCTTCCTT
AGCTCCTGAAAATCTCGATAACTCAAAAAATACGCCCGGTAGTGATCTTATTTCATTATGGTGAAAGTTG
GAACCTCTTACGTGCCGATCAACGTCTCATTTTCGCCAGATATCGACGTCTAAGAAACCATTATTATCAT
GACATTAACCTATAAAAATAGGCGTATCACGAGGCCCTTTCGTCTTCACCTCGAGTCCCTATCAGTGATA
GAGATTGACATCCCTATCAGTGATAGAGATACTGAGCACATCAGCAGGACGCACTGACCGATTACCGGCA
ACAGGAGACACAAAATGACGAGCTTTCAAATTACCTTTATTAACGAGTTATCCGGGTTGAAGGAGATTAT
CGATATTCCAGATGACAAGTACATTCTCGATGCAGCTTGTGAGCAGAATATTGAACTCCCGGCGTCATGT
CGTGAAGGGACTTGTTCAACCTGTGTCGCCAAGTTGGAGAAGGGGAATGTCGACCAACAGGACCAGTCTT
TCCTTGACGATGATCAAATCGAAAAGGGCTACATTTTGATTTGCAAGGCCTACCCTCTGAGTGATTGCAT
TATCCGCACACATGCGGAAGATCAACTTTACGGGGGCTCTGGAGGTTCTGGAGGTTCTGGTGGGTCCGCG
AGTAGCGAAGACGTTATCAAAGAGTTCATGCGTTTCAAAGTTCGTATGGAAGGTTCCGTTAACGGTCACG
AGTTCGAAATCGAAGGTGAAGGTGAAGGTCGTCCGTACGAAGGTACCCAGACCGCTAAACTGAAAGTTAC
CAAAGGTGGTCCGCTGCCGTTCGCTTGGGACATCCTGTCCCCGCAGTTCCAGTACGGTTCCAAAGCTTAC
GTTAAACACCCGGCTGACATCCCGGACTACCTGAAACTGTCCTTCCCGGAAGGTTTCAAATGGGAACGTG
TTATGAACTTCGAAGACGGTGGTGTTGTTACCGTTACCCAGGACTCCTCCCTGCAAGACGGTGAGTTCAT
CTACAAAGTTAAACTGCGTGGTACCAACTTCCCGTCCGACGGTCCGGTTATGCAGAAAAAAACCATGGGT
TGGGAAGCTTCCACCGAACGTATGTACCCGGAAGACGGTGCTCTGAAAGGTGAAATCAAAATGCGTCTGA
AACTGAAAGACGGTGGTCACTACGACGCTGAAGTTAAAACCACCTACATGGCTAAAAAACCGGTTCAGCT
GCCGGGTGCTTACAAAACCGACATCAAACTGGACATCACCTCCCACAACGAAGACTACACCATCGTTGAA
CAGTACGAACGTGCTGAAGGTCGTCACTCCACCGGTGCTTAAGAATTCTGATAATAATCTAGACCAGGCA
TCAAATAAAACGAAAGGCTCAGTCGAAAGACTGGGCCTTTCGTTTTATCTGTTGTTTGTCGGTGAACGCT
CTCTACTAGAGTCACACTGGCTCACCTTCGGGTGGGCCTTTCTGCGTTTATAGGTACCCGTGGATCCTCT
AGAGTCGACCTGCAGGCATGCAAGCTTTTTACGGCTAGCTCAGTCCTAGGTATAGTGCTAGCCCAGCCAG
AGAAACACTCTTTAACAGGGGGTAGTATGATGTCTCGTTTAGATAAAAGTAAAGTGATTAACAGCGCATT
AGAGCTGCTTAATGAGGTCGGAATCGAAGGTTTAACAACCCGTAAACTCGCCCAGAAGCTAGGTGTAGAG
CAGCCTACATTGTATTGGCATGTAAAAAATAAGCGGGCTTTGCTCGACGCCTTAGCCATTGAGATGTTAG
ATAGGCACCATACTCACTTTTGCCCTTTAGAAGGGGAAAGCTGGCAAGATTTTTTACGTAATAACGCTAA
AAGTTTTAGATGTGCTTTACTAAGTCATCGCGATGGAGCAAAAGTACATTTAGGTACACGGCCTACAGAA
AAACAGTATGAAACTCTCGAAAATCAATTAGCCTTTTTATGCCAACAAGGTTTTTCACTAGAGAATGCAT
TATATGCACTCAGCGCAGTGGGGCATTTTACTTTAGGTTGCGTATTGGAAGATCAAGAGCATCAAGTCGC
TAAAGAAGAAAGGGAAACACCTACTACTGATAGTATGCCGCCATTATTACGACAAGCTATCGAATTATTT
GATCACCAAGGTGCAGAGCCAGCCTTCTTATTCGGCCTTGAATTGATCATATGCGGATTAGAAAAACAAC
TTAAATGTGAAAGTGGGTCTTAAGGCATCAAATAAAACGAAAGGCTCAGTCGAAAGACTGGGCCTTTCGT
TTTATCTGTTGTTTGTCGGTGAACGCTCTCCTGAGTAGGACAAATCCGCCGCCCTAGACCTAGGCGTTCG
GCTGCGGCGAGCGGTATCAGCTCACTCAAAGGCGGTAATACGGTTATCCACAGAATCAGGGGATAACGCA
GGAAAGAACATGTGAGCAAAAGGCCAGCAAAAGGCCAGGAACCGTAAAAAGGCCGCGTTGCTGGCGTTTT
TCCATAGGCTCCGCCCCCCTGACGAGCATCACAAAAATCGACGCTCAAGTCAGAGGTGGCGAAACCCGAC
AGGACTATAAAGATACCAGGCGTTTCCCCCTGGAAGCTCCCTCGTGCGCTCTCCTGTTCCGACCCTGCCG
CTTACCGGATACCTGTCCGCCTTTCTCCCTTCGGGAAGCGTGGCGCTTTCTCAATGCTCACGCTGTAGGT
ATCTCAGTTCGGTGTAGGTCGTTCGCTCCAAGCTGGGCTGTGTGCACGAACCCCCCGTTCAGCCCGACCG
CTGCGCCTTATCCGGTAACTATCGTCTTGAGTCCAACCCGGTAAGACACGACTTATCGCCACTGGCAGCA
GCCACTGGTAACAGGATTAGCAGAGCGAGGTATGTAGGCGGTGCTACAGAGTTCTTGAAGTGGTGGCCTA
ACTACGGCTACACTAGAAGGACAGTATTTGGTATCTGCGCTCTGCTGAAGCCAGTTACCTT
