Features (pLannotate 1.2.2; 13 found; start..end, strand, type, name):
      1..74      +  promoter       PLtetO-1 promoter: modified phage lambda PL promoter with tet operator sites (Lutz and Bujard, 1997)
    100..396     +  CDS            petF1: FER1_LEPBY - Experimental evidence at protein level: Swiss-Prot protein existence level 1. Principal electron carrier in NADP-photoreduction. From Leptolyngbya boryana (Plectonema boryanum).
    433..1107    +  CDS            mRFP1: monomeric derivative of DsRed (Campbell et al., 2002)
   1137..1208    +  terminator     rrnB T1 terminator: transcription terminator T1 from the E. coli rrnB gene
   1224..1251    +  terminator     T7Te terminator: phage T7 early transcription terminator
   1258..1302    +  misc_feature   MCS (fragment): pUC18/19 multiple cloning site
   1309..1337    +  promoter       J23119 promoter (fragment): bacterial promoter (Registry of Standard Biological Parts BBa J23119)
   1372..1998    +  CDS            TetR: tetracycline repressor TetR; tetR; TetR binds to the tetracycline operator tetO to inhibit transcription. This inhibition can be relieved by adding tetracycline or doxycycline.
   2004..2090    +  terminator     rrnB T1 terminator: Escherichia coli rrnB; transcription terminator T1 from the E. coli rrnB gene
   2255..2843    -  rep_origin     ori: high-copy-number ColE1/pMB1/pBR322/pUC origin of replication
   2931..3025    -  terminator     lambda t0 terminator: transcription terminator from phage lambda
   3049..3705    -  CDS            cat: CAT_ECOLX - Experimental evidence at protein level: Swiss-Prot protein existence level 1. This enzyme is an effector of chloramphenicol resistance in bacteria. From Escherichia coli. This protein is used as a marker in many commonly used cloning vectors, such as pACYC184.
   3706..3804    -  promoter       cat promoter: promoter of the E. coli cat gene encoding chloramphenicol acetyltransferase
>Addgene plasmid #137973 | pFd030.R2.RFP | addgene full sequence | sequence record 273510 | Addgene NGS Result
TCCCTATCAGTGATAGAGATTGACATCCCTATCAGTGATAGAGATACTGAGCACATCAGCAGGACGCACT
GACCGATTACCGGCAACAGGAGACACAAAATGACGAGCTTTCAAATTACCTTTATTAACGAGTTATCCGG
GTTGAAGGAGATTATCGATATTCCAGATGACAAGTACATTCTCGATGCAGCTTGTGAGCAGAATATTGAA
CTCCCGGCGTCATGTCGTGAAGGGACTTGTTCAACCTGTGTCGCCAAGTTGGAGAAGGGGAATGTCGACC
AACAGGACCAGTCTTTCCTTGACGATGATCAAATCGAAAAGGGCTACATTTTGATTTGCAAGGCCTACCC
TCTGAGTGATTGCATTATCCGCACACATGCGGAAGATCAACTTTACGGGGGCTCTGGAGGTTCTGGAGGT
TCTGGTGGGTCCGCGAGTAGCGAAGACGTTATCAAAGAGTTCATGCGTTTCAAAGTTCGTATGGAAGGTT
CCGTTAACGGTCACGAGTTCGAAATCGAAGGTGAAGGTGAAGGTCGTCCGTACGAAGGTACCCAGACCGC
TAAACTGAAAGTTACCAAAGGTGGTCCGCTGCCGTTCGCTTGGGACATCCTGTCCCCGCAGTTCCAGTAC
GGTTCCAAAGCTTACGTTAAACACCCGGCTGACATCCCGGACTACCTGAAACTGTCCTTCCCGGAAGGTT
TCAAATGGGAACGTGTTATGAACTTCGAAGACGGTGGTGTTGTTACCGTTACCCAGGACTCCTCCCTGCA
AGACGGTGAGTTCATCTACAAAGTTAAACTGCGTGGTACCAACTTCCCGTCCGACGGTCCGGTTATGCAG
AAAAAAACCATGGGTTGGGAAGCTTCCACCGAACGTATGTACCCGGAAGACGGTGCTCTGAAAGGTGAAA
TCAAAATGCGTCTGAAACTGAAAGACGGTGGTCACTACGACGCTGAAGTTAAAACCACCTACATGGCTAA
AAAACCGGTTCAGCTGCCGGGTGCTTACAAAACCGACATCAAACTGGACATCACCTCCCACAACGAAGAC
TACACCATCGTTGAACAGTACGAACGTGCTGAAGGTCGTCACTCCACCGGTGCTTAAGAATTCTGATAAT
AATCTAGACCAGGCATCAAATAAAACGAAAGGCTCAGTCGAAAGACTGGGCCTTTCGTTTTATCTGTTGT
TTGTCGGTGAACGCTCTCTACTAGAGTCACACTGGCTCACCTTCGGGTGGGCCTTTCTGCGTTTATAGGT
ACCCGTGGATCCTCTAGAGTCGACCTGCAGGCATGCAAGCTTTTTACGGCTAGCTCAGTCCTAGGTATAG
TGCTAGCCCAGCCAGAGAAACACTCTTTAACAGGGGGTAGTATGATGTCTCGTTTAGATAAAAGTAAAGT
GATTAACAGCGCATTAGAGCTGCTTAATGAGGTCGGAATCGAAGGTTTAACAACCCGTAAACTCGCCCAG
AAGCTAGGTGTAGAGCAGCCTACATTGTATTGGCATGTAAAAAATAAGCGGGCTTTGCTCGACGCCTTAG
CCATTGAGATGTTAGATAGGCACCATACTCACTTTTGCCCTTTAGAAGGGGAAAGCTGGCAAGATTTTTT
ACGTAATAACGCTAAAAGTTTTAGATGTGCTTTACTAAGTCATCGCGATGGAGCAAAAGTACATTTAGGT
ACACGGCCTACAGAAAAACAGTATGAAACTCTCGAAAATCAATTAGCCTTTTTATGCCAACAAGGTTTTT
CACTAGAGAATGCATTATATGCACTCAGCGCAGTGGGGCATTTTACTTTAGGTTGCGTATTGGAAGATCA
AGAGCATCAAGTCGCTAAAGAAGAAAGGGAAACACCTACTACTGATAGTATGCCGCCATTATTACGACAA
GCTATCGAATTATTTGATCACCAAGGTGCAGAGCCAGCCTTCTTATTCGGCCTTGAATTGATCATATGCG
GATTAGAAAAACAACTTAAATGTGAAAGTGGGTCTTAAGGCATCAAATAAAACGAAAGGCTCAGTCGAAA
GACTGGGCCTTTCGTTTTATCTGTTGTTTGTCGGTGAACGCTCTCCTGAGTAGGACAAATCCGCCGCCCT
AGACCTAGGGCGTTCGGCTGCGGCGAGCGGTATCAGCTCACTCAAAGGCGGTAATACGGTTATCCACAGA
ATCAGGGGATAACGCATGCAAGAACATGTGAGCAAAAGGCCAGCAAAAGGCCAGGAACCGTAAAAAGGCC
GCGTTGCTGGCGTTTTTCCATAGGCTCCGCCCCCCTGACGAGCATCACAAAAATCGACGCTCAAGTCAGA
GGTGGCGAAACCCGACAGGACTATAAAGATACCAGGCGTTTCCCCCTGGAAGCTCCCTCGTGCGCTCTCC
TGTTCCGACCCTGCCGCTTACCGGATACCTGTCCGCCTTTCTCCCTTCGGGAAGCGTGGCGCTTTCTCAT
AGCTCACGCTGTAGGTATCTCAGTTCGGTGTAGGTCGTTCGCTCCAAGCTGGGCTGTGTGCACGAACCCC
CCGTTCAGCCCGACCGCTGCGCCTTATCCGGTAACTATCGTCTTGAGTCCAACCCGGTAAGACACGACTT
ATCGCCACTGGCAGCAGCCACTGGTAACAGGATTAGCAGAGCGAGGTATGTAGGCGGTGCTACAGAGTTC
TTGAAGTGGTGGCCTAACTACGGCTACACTAGAAGGACAGTATTTGGTATCTGCGCTCTGCTGAAGCCAG
TTACCTTCGGAAAAAGAGTTGGTAGCTCTTGATCCGGCAAACAAACCACCGCTGGTAGCGGTGGTTTTTT
TGTTTGCAAGCAGCAGATTACGCGCAGAAAAAAAGGATCTCAAGAAGATCCTTTGATCTTTTCTACGGGG
TCTGACGCTCAGTGGAACGAAAACTCACGTTAAGGGATTTTGGTCATGACTAGTGCTTGGATTCTCACCA
ATAAAAAACGCCCGGCGGCAACCGAGCGTTCTGAACAAATCCAGATGGAGTTCTGAGGTCATTACTGGAT
CTATCAACAGGAGTCCAAGCGAGCTCGATATCAAATTACGCCCCGCCCTGCCACTCATCGCAGTACTGTT
GTAATTCATTAAGCATTCTGCCGACATGGAAGCCATCACAAACGGCATGATGAACCTGAATCGCCAGCGG
CATCAGCACCTTGTCGCCTTGCGTATAATATTTGCCCATGGTGAAAACGGGGGCGAAGAAGTTGTCCATA
TTGGCCACGTTTAAATCAAAACTGGTGAAACTCACCCAGGGATTGGCTGAGACGAAAAACATATTCTCAA
TAAACCCTTTAGGGAAATAGGCCAGGTTTTCACCATAACACGCCACATCTTGCGAATATATGTGTAGAAA
CTGCCGGAAATCGTCGTGGTATTCACTCCAGAGCGATGAAAACGTTTCAGTTTGCTCATGGAAAACGGTG
TAACAAGGGTGAACACTATCCCATATCACCAGCTCACCGTCTTTCATTGCCATACGAAATTCCGGATGAG
CATTCATCAGGCGGGCAAGAATGTGAATAAAGGCCGGATAAAACTTGTGCTTATTTTTCTTTACGGTCTT
TAAAAAGGCCGTAATATCCAGCTGAACGGTCTGGTTATAGGTACATTGAGCAACTGACTGAAATGCCTCA
AAATGTTCTTTACGATGCCATTGGGATATATCAACGGTGGTATATCCAGTGATTTTTTTCTCCATTTTAG
CTTCCTTAGCTCCTGAAAATCTCGATAACTCAAAAAATACGACCGGTAGTGATCTTATTTCATTATGGTG
AAAGTTGGAACCTCTTACGGGCCGGCCAACGTCTCATTTTCGCCAGATATCGACGTCTAAGAAACCATTA
TTATCATGACATTAACCTATAAAAATAGGCGTATCACGAGGCCCTTTCGTCTTCACCTCGAG
